>Addgene plasmid #103083 | pUC19-A8LN05 | addgene full sequence | sequence record 201724 | Addgene NGS Result
TCTTCCGCTTCCTCGCTCACTGACTCGCTGCGCTCGGTCGTTCGGCTGCGGCGAGCGGTATCAGCTCACT
CAAAGGCGGTAATACGGTTATCCACAGAATCAGGGGATAACGCAGGAAAGAACATGTGAGCAAAAGGCCA
GCAAAAGGCCAGGAACCGTAAAAAGGCCGCGTTGCTGGCGTTTTTCCATAGGCTCCGCCCCCCTGACGAG
CATCACAAAAATCGACGCTCAAGTCAGAGGTGGCGAAACCCGACAGGACTATAAAGATACCAGGCGTTTC
CCCCTGGAAGCTCCCTCGTGCGCTCTCCTGTTCCGACCCTGCCGCTTACCGGATACCTGTCCGCCTTTCT
CCCTTCGGGAAGCGTGGCGCTTTCTCATAGCTCACGCTGTAGGTATCTCAGTTCGGTGTAGGTCGTTCGC
TCCAAGCTGGGCTGTGTGCACGAACCCCCCGTTCAGCCCGACCGCTGCGCCTTATCCGGTAACTATCGTC
TTGAGTCCAACCCGGTAAGACACGACTTATCGCCACTGGCAGCAGCCACTGGTAACAGGATTAGCAGAGC
GAGGTATGTAGGCGGTGCTACAGAGTTCTTGAAGTGGTGGCCTAACTACGGCTACACTAGAAGAACAGTA
TTTGGTATCTGCGCTCTGCTGAAGCCAGTTACCTTCGGAAAAAGAGTTGGTAGCTCTTGATCCGGCAAAC
AAACCACCGCTGGTAGCGGTGGTTTTTTGTTTGCAAGCAGCAGATTACGCGCAGAAAAAAAGGATCTCAA
GAAGATCCTTTGATCTTTTCTACGGGGTCTGACGCTCAGTGGAACGAAAACTCACGTTAAGGGATTTTGG
TCATGAGATTATCAAAAAGGATCTTCACCTAGATCCTTTTAAATTAAAAATGAAGTTTTAAATCAATCTA
AAGTATATATGAGTAAACTTGGTCTGACAGTTACCAATGCTTAATCAGTGAGGCACCTATCTCAGCGATC
TGTCTATTTCGTTCATCCATAGTTGCCTGACTCCCCGTCGTGTAGATAACTACGATACGGGAGGGCTTAC
CATCTGGCCCCAGTGCTGCAATGATACCGCGAGACCCACGCTCACCGGCTCCAGATTTATCAGCAATAAA
CCAGCCAGCCGGAAGGGCCGAGCGCAGAAGTGGTCCTGCAACTTTATCCGCCTCCATCCAGTCTATTAAT
TGTTGCCGGGAAGCTAGAGTAAGTAGTTCGCCAGTTAATAGTTTGCGCAACGTTGTTGCCATTGCTACAG
GCATCGTGGTGTCACGCTCGTCGTTTGGTATGGCTTCATTCAGCTCCGGTTCCCAACGATCAAGGCGAGT
TACATGATCCCCCATGTTGTGCAAAAAAGCGGTTAGCTCCTTCGGTCCTCCGATCGTTGTCAGAAGTAAG
TTGGCCGCAGTGTTATCACTCATGGTTATGGCAGCACTGCATAATTCTCTTACTGTCATGCCATCCGTAA
GATGCTTTTCTGTGACTGGTGAGTACTCAACCAAGTCATTCTGAGAATAGTGTATGCGGCGACCGAGTTG
CTCTTGCCCGGCGTCAATACGGGATAATACCGCGCCACATAGCAGAACTTTAAAAGTGCTCATCATTGGA
AAACGTTCTTCGGGGCGAAAACTCTCAAGGATCTTACCGCTGTTGAGATCCAGTTCGATGTAACCCACTC
GTGCACCCAACTGATCTTCAGCATCTTTTACTTTCACCAGCGTTTCTGGGTGAGCAAAAACAGGAAGGCA
AAATGCCGCAAAAAAGGGAATAAGGGCGACACGGAAATGTTGAATACTCATACTCTTCCTTTTTCAATAT
TATTGAAGCATTTATCAGGGTTATTGTCTCATGAGCGGATACATATTTGAATGTATTTAGAAAAATAAAC
AAATAGGGGTTCCGCGCACATTTCCCCGAAAAGTGCCACCTGACGTCTAAGAAACCATTATTATCATGAC
ATTAACCTATAAAAATAGGCGTATCACGAGGCCCTTTCGTCTCGCGCGTTTCGGTGATGACGGTGAAAAC
CTCTGACACATGCAGCTCCCGGAGACGGTCACAGCTTGTCTGTAAGCGGATGCCGGGAGCAGACAAGCCC
GTCAGGGCGCGTCAGCGGGTGTTGGCGGGTGTCGGGGCTGGCTTAACTATGCGGCATCAGAGCAGATTGT
ACTGAGAGTGCACCATATGCGGTGTGAAATACCGCACAGATGCGTAAGGAGAAAATACCGCATCAGGCGC
CATTCGCCATTCAGGCTGCGCAACTGTTGGGAAGGGCGATCGGTGCGGGCCTCTTCGCTATTACGCCAGC
TGGCGAAAGGGGGATGTGCTGCAAGGCGATTAAGTTGGGTAACGCCAGGGTTTTCCCAGTCACGACGTTG
TAAAACGACGGCCAGTGTGCTGTCTCATCATTTTGGCAAAGAATCGCGGCCGCCACCATGCGCCTGGGGC
TGGATATTGGCACATCATCTATTGGGTGGTGGCTCTATGAAACCGACGGGGCTGGAAGTGACGCTAGAAT
CACTGGCGTCGTCGATGGGGGAGTGAGAATCTTTAGCGACGGCCGGGACCCCAAGTCCGGTGCCAGCCTC
GCTGTCGACCGGAGAGCAGCCAGAGCAATGCGCCGCAGACGAGATCGGTACCTCCGCCGCAGGGCTACTC
TCATGAAAGTGCTCGCAGAGACTGGCCTCATGCCAGCGGACCCCGCCGAAGCCAAAGCCCTGGAGGCATT
GGATCCATTTGCCTTGCGAGCAGCAGGGCTGGATGAACCTCTCCCTCTTCCCCACCTCGGGAGAGCTCTT
TTCCACCTCAATCAGAGGCGAGGTTTTAAGTCTAATCGAAAGACGGACCGGGGCGACAATGAATCAGGCA
AGATCAAAGACGCCACTGCTAGGCTCGACATGGAAATGATGGCTAACGGCGCCAGAACGTATGGGGAATT
TCTGCATAAAAGAAGACAGAAAGCCACAGATCCGCGACACGTCCCTTCCGTCCGGACGCGGTTGAGCATA
GCCAACCGGGGAGGTCCTGACGGTAAAGAAGAGGCGGGGTACGACTTTTATCCCGACCGCCGCCATCTCG
AAGAGGAATTCCATAAGCTTTGGGCCGCACAAGGAGCACACCATCCCGAACTGACGGAAACCCTGCGCGA
CCTCCTGTTTGAAAAGATATTCTTTCAGCGCCCTCTGAAGGAACCCGAAGTGGGCCTGTGCCTTTTCTCC
GGACACCACGGAGTGCCGCCTAAAGATCCCAGGCTTCCAAAAGCCCATCCACTCACTCAGCGACGAGTGC
TGTACGAAACTGTCAACCAGTTGAGAGTAACAGCAGATGGGAGGGAGGCAAGACCACTGACTAGAGAGGA
GCGCGACCAAGTCATTCACGCTCTGGATAATAAGAAGCCTACGAAAAGTCTGTCCAGTATGGTACTTAAA
TTGCCTGCGCTTGCCAAAGTGTTGAAACTGCGGGACGGTGAAAGGTTTACTCTTGAAACCGGCGTTCGGG
ATGCCATCGCCTGCGATCCTCTCCGCGCGAGCCCTGCGCATCCAGACCGGTTCGGCCCGCGCTGGTCTAT
TCTCGATGCCGACGCACAGTGGGAAGTGATTTCCCGCATCAGAAGGGTGCAGTCTGATGCTGAACACGCA
GCCCTGGTTGATTGGCTGACAGAGGCTCACGGTCTTGACAGGGCACACGCCGAAGCCACAGCCCACGCCC
CTCTTCCTGATGGGTATGGACGGCTGGGCCTGACCGCTACTACCCGAATACTTTACCAACTCACTGCCGA
TGTGGTTACGTATGCCGATGCTGTAAAGGCCTGCGGGTGGCACCACTCCGACGGACGAACGGGAGAATGC
TTCGATCGACTGCCTTATTACGGAGAGGTCCTTGAGAGACATGTGATTCCTGGCTCATATCATCCAGACG
ACGACGACATCACTCGGTTCGGAAGGATTACGAATCCAACTGTGCACATTGGGCTGAATCAGCTGCGCAG
ACTCGTCAACCGCATAATCGAAACCCACGGCAAACCACACCAGATCGTGGTGGAACTCGCCCGGGACCTC
AAAAAATCAGAAGAGCAGAAGCGGGCTGATATCAAAAGAATACGGGATACCACAGAAGCGGCCAAAAAGC
GGTCCGAGAAGCTCGAGGAGCTGGAGATTGAGGATAACGGGCGGAATCGGATGCTCTTGCGACTTTGGGA
AGACCTTAATCCCGACGACGCCATGAGGCGCTTCTGCCCCTATACCGGGACGAGGATCTCCGCCGCGATG
ATCTTCGACGGCTCCTGCGATGTCGACCACATCCTGCCATATAGTCGGACGCTCGACGATTCTTTCCCCA
ACCGAACTCTGTGCCTTAGGGAAGCAAATAGGCAGAAAAGAAATCAGACACCTTGGCAAGCATGGGGTGA
CACCCCTCACTGGCATGCAATCGCGGCTAACCTGAAAAATCTGCCCGAGAACAAACGCTGGAGGTTCGCG
CCGGATGCTATGACCCGGTTCGAAGGCGAAAATGGATTCTTGGATAGGGCCCTGAAAGATACGCAGTACT
TGGCCCGCATCAGCCGCAGCTACCTGGACACTCTTTTTACAAAGGGGGGCCACGTGTGGGTAGTCCCCGG
ACGGTTCACCGAGATGTTGCGCAGGCATTGGGGGCTTAACTCTCTGCTCTCTGATGCGGGCCGGGGGGCC
GTCAAGGCTAAGAACAGGACCGATCACCGCCATCACGCTATAGACGCCGCCGTGATTGCCGCCACTGACC
CCGGACTTCTTAATAGAATCTCTCGGGCCGCTGGGCAGGGAGAAGCCGCCGGACAGTCAGCGGAGCTGAT
AGCCCGGGATACTCCTCCGCCTTGGGAAGGCTTTCGGGACGACCTTCGGGTCCGGCTGGATAGAATTATT
GTCAGCCATAGGGCAGACCATGGGCGGATTGACCACGCCGCAAGAAAGCAGGGGCGCGACAGCACCGCCG
GGCAACTGCACCAGGAAACTGCCTACTCCATCGTGGATGATATCCACGTTGCCAGTCGCACCGACTTGCT
GAGCCTTAAGCCAGCTCAGCTGCTGGATGAACCCGGCAGGTCTGGGCAGGTGCGCGACCCACAGCTTCGC
AAAGCTCTGCGCGTGGCCACCGGAGGTAAAACCGGTAAGGACTTTGAAAATGCCCTGCGGTATTTTGCCT
CTAAGCCTGGTCCCTATCAAGCCATAAGACGGGTGCGGATTATCAAGCCTCTCCAAGCACAAGCCAGGGT
GCCCGTGCCCGCGCAGGATCCAATTAAGGCCTACCAGGGAGGAAGCAACCACCTCTTCGAGATCTGGCGG
CTTCCCGATGGAGAGATTGAAGCTCAAGTGATCACCTCTTTCGAGGCCCACACCCTTGAGGGCGAGAAGC
GGCCACATCCTGCCGCCAAGAGACTGCTTAGAGTTCACAAAGGGGATATGGTGGCCCTGGAACGGGATGG
AAGGCGCGTGGTGGGCCATGTCCAGAAAATGGATATCGCCAATGGGCTTTTCATCGTGCCCCATAATGAG
GCGAATGCCGATACAAGGAATAATGACAAATCCGATCCTTTCAAATGGATACAAATCGGTGCAAGGCCCG
CAATCGCCAGCGGAATCCGACGCGTGTCAGTCGACGAGATTGGCAGACTGAGGGACGGTGGCACCCGCCC
AATTAGCAGGGCTGACCCCAAGAAGAAGAGGAAGGTGAGGTCCATGGTCATAGCTGTTTCCTGTGTGAAA
TTGTTATCCGCTCACAATTCCACACAACATACGAGCCGGAAGCATAAAGTGTAAAGCCTGGGGTGCCTAA
TGAGTGAGCTAACTCACATTAATTGCGTTGCGCTCACTGCCCGCTTTCCAGTCGGGAAACCTGTCGTGCC
AGCTGCATTAATGAATCGGCCAACGCGCGGGGAGAGGCGGTTTGCGTATTGGGCGCTCTTCCGCTTCCTC
GCTCACTGACTCGCTGCGCTCGGTCGTTCGGCTGCG
Features (pLannotate 1.2.2; 11 found; start..end, strand, type, name):
    183..770     -  rep_origin     ori: high-copy-number ColE1/pMB1/pBR322/pUC origin of replication
    941..1801    -  CDS            AmpR: β-lactamase; bla; confers resistance to ampicillin, carbenicillin, and related antibiotics
   1802..1906    -  promoter       AmpR promoter: bla
   2001..2036    +  CDS            rop (fragment): Rop protein, which maintains plasmids at low copy number; rop
   2138..2237    +  misc_feature   bom (fragment): basis of mobility region from pBR322
   2243..2397    -  CDS            lacZα (fragment): LacZα fragment of β-galactosidase; lacZ fragment
   5741..5757    -  protein_bind   lac operator: The lac repressor binds to the lac operator to inhibit transcription in E. coli. This inhibition can be relieved by adding lactose or isopropyl-β-D-thiogalactopyranoside (IPTG). lac repressor encoded by lacI
   5765..5795    -  promoter       lac promoter: promoter for the E. coli lac operon
   5810..5831    -  protein_bind   CAP binding site: CAP binding activates transcription in the presence of cAMP. E. coli catabolite activator protein
   5844..5936    -  CDS            lacI (fragment): lac repressor; lacI; The lac repressor binds to the lac operator to inhibit transcription in E. coli. This inhibition can be relieved by adding lactose or isopropyl-β-D-thiogalactopyranoside (IPTG).
   5938..5986    -  rep_origin     RSF ori (fragment): Plasmids containing the RSF 1030 origin of replication can be propagated in E. coli cells that contain additional plasmids with compatible origins.
