[The description below was written by a language model from this plasmid's Addgene catalogue record and pLannotate feature annotations shown in this document.]
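Description:
pUC19-A8LN05 is a bacterial cloning plasmid built on the pUC19 backbone that stores a synthetic, human codon-optimized Cas9 coding sequence. It is catalogued as a CRISPR cloning vector and is intended as a gene template rather than an expression construct. The plasmid replicates in E. coli at high copy from the ColE1/pMB1-type pUC origin. It is selected with ampicillin through the β-lactamase gene (AmpR), which is driven by its own bla promoter. The sequenced record is about 6 kb.

The insert, roughly 3.2 kb, encodes the Cas9 orthologue designated A8LN05 from the marine bacterium Dinoroseobacter shibae (strain DSM 16493 / NCIMB 14021 / DFL 12). It was recoded for human codon usage and introduced by Gibson assembly. The automated feature table does not annotate this gene. It corresponds to the large unannotated stretch between the remaining lacZα fragment and the lac operator, lac promoter and CAP binding site. This placement is consistent with insertion into the pUC19 cloning region, interrupting lacZα. No mammalian promoter, polyadenylation signal, nuclear localisation signal, epitope tag or guide RNA cassette is recorded. The open reading frame would therefore need to be moved into a suitable expression vector for use in human cells. The short rop, bom, lacI and RSF ori hits are partial matches, most likely to residual backbone sequence, and are unlikely to be functional elements.

The plasmid comes from work on high-throughput construction of multiple cas9 gene variants by assembling sequence-verified oligonucleotides. It serves as a verified source of this orthologue for subcloning, PCR amplification or further engineering.
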