Addgene plasmid #103083: pUC19-A8LN05
Purpose: Cas9 coding gene template with optimized sequence for human codon usage
Depositing lab: Duhee Bang. Depositing organization: Yonsei University. Publication: High-throughput construction of multiple cas9 gene variants via assembly of high-depth tiled and sequence-verified oligonucleotides. Cho N, Seo HN, Ryu T, Kwon E, Huh S, Noh J, Yeom H, Hwang B, Ha H, Lee JH, Kwon S, Bang D. Nucleic Acids Res. 2018 May 18;46(9):e55. doi: 10.1093/nar/gky112. PubMed 29529247.
Backbone
  Vector backbone: pUC19
  Backbone manufacturer: NEB(New England Biolabs)
  Vector type: CRISPR ; Cloning vector
Growth in bacteria
  Bacterial resistance: Ampicillin, 100 μg/mL
  Growth temperature: 37°C
  Growth strain: DH5alpha
  Copy number: High Copy
Gene/Insert
  Gene/Insert name: A8LN05(Cas9 coding gene from Dinoroseobacter shibae (strain DSM 16493 / NCIMB 14021 / DFL 12))
  Insert size (bp): 3238
  Mutation: human codon-optimized
  Cloning method: Gibson Cloning
  Sequencing primers: 5′ gctgcaaggcgattaagttg; 3′ cggctcgtatgttgtgtgg
Terms and licenses: Academic/Nonprofit Terms; Industry Terms: Not Available to Industry
How to cite: pUC19-A8LN05 was a gift from Duhee Bang (Addgene plasmid # 103083 ; http://n2t.net/addgene:103083 ; RRID:Addgene_103083)
