>Addgene plasmid #103083 | pUC19-A8LN05 | depositor partial sequence | sequence record 195203 | A8LN05
ATGCGCCTGGGGCTGGATATTGGCACATCATCTATTGGGTGGTGGCTCTATGAAACCGACGGGGCTGGAA
GTGACGCTAGAATCACTGGCGTCGTCGATGGGGGAGTGAGAATCTTTAGCGACGGCCGGGACCCCAAGTC
CGGTGCCAGCCTCGCTGTCGACCGGAGAGCAGCCAGAGCAATGCGCCGCAGACGAGATCGGTACCTCCGC
CGCAGGGCTACTCTCATGAAAGTGCTCGCAGAGACTGGCCTCATGCCAGCGGACCCCGCCGAAGCCAAAG
CCCTGGAGGCATTGGATCCATTTGCCTTGCGAGCAGCAGGGCTGGATGAACCTCTCCCTCTTCCCCACCT
CGGGAGAGCTCTTTTCCACCTCAATCAGAGGCGAGGTTTTAAGTCTAATCGAAAGACGGACCGGGGCGAC
AATGAATCAGGCAAGATCAAAGACGCCACTGCTAGGCTCGACATGGAAATGATGGCTAACGGCGCCAGAA
CGTATGGGGAATTTCTGCATAAAAGAAGACAGAAAGCCACAGATCCGCGACACGTCCCTTCCGTCCGGAC
GCGGTTGAGCATAGCCAACCGGGGAGGTCCTGACGGTAAAGAAGAGGCGGGGTACGACTTTTATCCCGAC
CGCCGCCATCTCGAAGAGGAATTCCATAAGCTTTGGGCCGCACAAGGAGCACACCATCCCGAACTGACGG
AAACCCTGCGCGACCTCCTGTTTGAAAAGATATTCTTTCAGCGCCCTCTGAAGGAACCCGAAGTGGGCCT
GTGCCTTTTCTCCGGACACCACGGAGTGCCGCCTAAAGATCCCAGGCTTCCAAAAGCCCATCCACTCACT
CAGCGACGAGTGCTGTACGAAACTGTCAACCAGTTGAGAGTAACAGCAGATGGGAGGGAGGCAAGACCAC
TGACTAGAGAGGAGCGCGACCAAGTCATTCACGCTCTGGATAATAAGAAGCCTACGAAAAGTCTGTCCAG
TATGGTACTTAAATTGCCTGCGCTTGCCAAAGTGTTGAAACTGCGGGACGGTGAAAGGTTTACTCTTGAA
ACCGGCGTTCGGGATGCCATCGCCTGCGATCCTCTCCGCGCGAGCCCTGCGCATCCAGACCGGTTCGGCC
CGCGCTGGTCTATTCTCGATGCCGACGCACAGTGGGAAGTGATTTCCCGCATCAGAAGGGTGCAGTCTGA
TGCTGAACACGCAGCCCTGGTTGATTGGCTGACAGAGGCTCACGGTCTTGACAGGGCACACGCCGAAGCC
ACAGCCCACGCCCCTCTTCCTGATGGGTATGGACGGCTGGGCCTGACCGCTACTACCCGAATACTTTACC
AACTCACTGCCGATGTGGTTACGTATGCCGATGCTGTAAAGGCCTGCGGGTGGCACCACTCCGACGGACG
AACGGGAGAATGCTTCGATCGACTGCCTTATTACGGAGAGGTCCTTGAGAGACATGTGATTCCTGGCTCA
TATCATCCAGACGACGACGACATCACTCGGTTCGGAAGGATTACGAATCCAACTGTGCACATTGGGCTGA
ATCAGCTGCGCAGACTCGTCAACCGCATAATCGAAACCCACGGCAAACCACACCAGATCGTGGTGGAACT
CGCCCGGGACCTCAAAAAATCAGAAGAGCAGAAGCGGGCTGATATCAAAAGAATACGGGATACCACAGAA
GCGGCCAAAAAGCGGTCCGAGAAGCTCGAGGAGCTGGAGATTGAGGATAACGGGCGGAATCGGATGCTCT
TGCGACTTTGGGAAGACCTTAATCCCGACGACGCCATGAGGCGCTTCTGCCCCTATACCGGGACGAGGAT
CTCCGCCGCGATGATCTTCGACGGCTCCTGCGATGTCGACCACATCCTGCCATATAGTCGGACGCTCGAC
GATTCTTTCCCCAACCGAACTCTGTGCCTTAGGGAAGCAAATAGGCAGAAAAGAAATCAGACACCTTGGC
AAGCATGGGGTGACACCCCTCACTGGCATGCAATCGCGGCTAACCTGAAAAATCTGCCCGAGAACAAACG
CTGGAGGTTCGCGCCGGATGCTATGACCCGGTTCGAAGGCGAAAATGGATTCTTGGATAGGGCCCTGAAA
GATACGCAGTACTTGGCCCGCATCAGCCGCAGCTACCTGGACACTCTTTTTACAAAGGGGGGCCACGTGT
GGGTAGTCCCCGGACGGTTCACCGAGATGTTGCGCAGGCATTGGGGGCTTAACTCTCTGCTCTCTGATGC
GGGCCGGGGGGCCGTCAAGGCTAAGAACAGGACCGATCACCGCCATCACGCTATAGACGCCGCCGTGATT
GCCGCCACTGACCCCGGACTTCTTAATAGAATCTCTCGGGCCGCTGGGCAGGGAGAAGCCGCCGGACAGT
CAGCGGAGCTGATAGCCCGGGATACTCCTCCGCCTTGGGAAGGCTTTCGGGACGACCTTCGGGTCCGGCT
GGATAGAATTATTGTCAGCCATAGGGCAGACCATGGGCGGATTGACCACGCCGCAAGAAAGCAGGGGCGC
GACAGCACCGCCGGGCAACTGCACCAGGAAACTGCCTACTCCATCGTGGATGATATCCACGTTGCCAGTC
GCACCGACTTGCTGAGCCTTAAGCCAGCTCAGCTGCTGGATGAACCCGGCAGGTCTGGGCAGGTGCGCGA
CCCACAGCTTCGCAAAGCTCTGCGCGTGGCCACCGGAGGTAAAACCGGTAAGGACTTTGAAAATGCCCTG
CGGTATTTTGCCTCTAAGCCTGGTCCCTATCAAGCCATAAGACGGGTGCGGATTATCAAGCCTCTCCAAG
CACAAGCCAGGGTGCCCGTGCCCGCGCAGGATCCAATTAAGGCCTACCAGGGAGGAAGCAACCACCTCTT
CGAGATCTGGCGGCTTCCCGATGGAGAGATTGAAGCTCAAGTGATCACCTCTTTCGAGGCCCACACCCTT
GAGGGCGAGAAGCGGCCACATCCTGCCGCCAAGAGACTGCTTAGAGTTCACAAAGGGGATATGGTGGCCC
TGGAACGGGATGGAAGGCGCGTGGTGGGCCATGTCCAGAAAATGGATATCGCCAATGGGCTTTTCATCGT
GCCCCATAATGAGGCGAATGCCGATACAAGGAATAATGACAAATCCGATCCTTTCAAATGGATACAAATC
GGTGCAAGGCCCGCAATCGCCAGCGGAATCCGACGCGTGTCAGTCGACGAGATTGGCAGACTGAGGGACG
GTGGCACCCGCCCAATT
